Addgene plasmid #99077: pRRG208-ActR1
Purpose: dsRNA and riboprobe synthesis for Schmidtea mediterranea ActR1 (activin receptor 1)
Depositing lab: Phillip Newmark. Depositing organization: University of Illinois at Urbana-Champaign. Publication: Follistatin antagonizes activin signaling and acts with notum to direct planarian head regeneration. Roberts-Galbraith RH, Newmark PA. Proc Natl Acad Sci U S A. 2013 Jan 22;110(4):1363-8. doi: 10.1073/pnas.1214053110. Epub 2013 Jan 7. PubMed 23297191.
Backbone
  Vector backbone: pJC53.2
  Backbone manufacturer: Phillip Newmark (Addgene plasmid # 26536)
  Backbone size w/o insert (bp): 3240
  Vector type: T/A Cloning Vector for dsRNA generation and the generation of sense and anti-sense probes
Growth in bacteria
  Bacterial resistance: Ampicillin and Kanamycin, 100 & 50 μg/mL
  Growth temperature: 37°C
  Growth strain: DH5alpha
  Copy number: High Copy
Gene/Insert
  Gene/Insert name: ActR1 (activin receptor 1) in situ probe (alt names: KC161224.1 (Genbank); dd_Smed_v6_3426_0_1)
  Species: Schmidtea mediterranea
  Insert size (bp): 484
  Cloning method: Restriction Enzyme; 5′ cloning site Eam1105I (destroyed during cloning); 3′ cloning site Eam1105I (destroyed during cloning)
  Sequencing primers: 5′ Sp6; 3′ T3
Terms and licenses: Academic/Nonprofit Terms; Industry Terms: Not Available to Industry
Depositor comments: Cloning primers: F-GCTGGCTCTTCAAACCAAGA, R-GGTAAACCTGGAATCGCTCA
How to cite: pRRG208-ActR1 was a gift from Phillip Newmark (Addgene plasmid # 99077 ; http://n2t.net/addgene:99077 ; RRID:Addgene_99077)
