[The description below was written by a language model from this plasmid's Addgene catalogue record and pLannotate feature annotations shown in this document.]
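Description:
pRRG208-ActR1 is a small bacterial cloning plasmid (about 3.7 kb) built on pJC53.2, a T/A cloning vector designed for in vitro production of double-stranded RNA and of sense or antisense riboprobes. It carries a 484 bp fragment of the Schmidtea mediterranea activin receptor 1 (ActR1) gene, amplified by PCR and inserted at the vector's Eam1105I-generated T-overhang sites, which were destroyed in the process. The plasmid replicates in E. coli from a high-copy ColE1/pUC-type origin and carries two selectable markers: the neo/nptII gene for kanamycin resistance and the β-lactamase gene for ampicillin resistance. The annotation also picks up a short M13 origin fragment and a partial Tn5 transposase sequence upstream of neo, which look like remnants of the backbone's construction rather than functional elements.

The working part of the construct is a symmetrical arrangement of phage promoters around the insert. On one side lie a T7 promoter followed by an SP6 promoter, both pointing inward. On the other side, a T7 promoter and a T3 promoter face back toward the insert. Each T7 promoter is backed by a T7 terminator positioned to stop the transcript coming from the opposite side. Transcription with T7 RNA polymerase therefore yields both strands of the ActR1 fragment, which can anneal to form dsRNA for RNA interference. SP6 or T3 polymerase instead produces a single strand, giving sense or antisense probes for in situ hybridization. Which of the two yields the antisense strand depends on the insert orientation, which the record does not state. The plasmid serves for knockdown and expression analysis of ActR1 in planarians, in the context of studying activin signalling during head regeneration.
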