Features (pLannotate 1.2.2; 12 found; start..end, strand, type, name):
      2..590     +  rep_origin     ori: high-copy-number ColE1/pMB1/pBR322/pUC origin of replication
    773..820     -  terminator     T7 terminator: transcription terminator for bacteriophage T7 RNA polymerase
    834..852     +  promoter       T7 promoter: promoter for bacteriophage T7 RNA polymerase
    856..874     +  promoter       SP6 promoter: promoter for bacteriophage SP6 RNA polymerase
   1377..1395    -  promoter       T3 promoter: promoter for bacteriophage T3 RNA polymerase
   1399..1417    -  promoter       T7 promoter: promoter for bacteriophage T7 RNA polymerase
   1431..1478    +  terminator     T7 terminator: transcription terminator for bacteriophage T7 RNA polymerase
   1485..1551    +  rep_origin     M13 ori (fragment): M13 bacteriophage origin of replication; arrow indicates direction of (+) strand synthesis
   1554..1853    +  CDS            tnpA (fragment): TN5P_ECOLX - Also known as tnp. Experimental evidence at protein level: Swiss-Prot protein existence level 1. Mediates transposition of transposon Tn5 by a 'cut and paste' mechanism. First, the monomeric transposase binds the 19 bp inverted DNA repeats flanking the transposon. Then, dimerization of the DNA- bound transposase creates a synaptic DNA complex. After nicking of the first DNA strand, excision of the transposon proceeds through a series of intermediates. The transposase then mediates the insertion of the transposon at a new site by strand transfer. The activity of the wild- type tran
   1885..2676    +  CDS            neo: KKA2_KLEPN - Also known as kan, nptII. Experimental evidence at protein level: Swiss-Prot protein existence level 1. Resistance to kanamycin, neomycin, paromomycin, ribostamycin, butirosin and gentamicin B. From Klebsiella pneumoniae.
   2680..2696    +  promoter       AmpR promoter (fragment): bla
   2697..3557    +  CDS            AmpR: β-lactamase; bla; confers resistance to ampicillin, carbenicillin, and related antibiotics
>Addgene plasmid #99077 | pRRG208-ActR1 | addgene full sequence | sequence record 191875 | Addgene NGS Result
CTTGAGATCCTTTTTTTCTGCGCGTAATCTGCTGCTTGCAAACAAAAAAACCACCGCTACCAGCGGTGGT
TTGTTTGCCGGATCAAGAGCTACCAACTCTTTTTCCGAAGGTAACTGGCTTCAGCAGAGCGCAGATACCA
AATACTGTTCTTCTAGTGTAGCCGTAGTTAGGCCACCACTTCAAGAACTCTGTAGCACCGCCTACATACC
TCGCTCTGCTAATCCTGTTACCAGTGGCTGCTGCCAGTGGCGATAAGTCGTGTCTTACCGGGTTGGACTC
AAGACGATAGTTACCGGATAAGGCGCAGCGGTCGGGCTGAACGGGGGGTTCGTGCACACAGCCCAGCTTG
GAGCGAACGACCTACACCGAACTGAGATACCTACAGCGTGAGCTATGAGAAAGCGCCACGCTTCCCGAAG
GGAGAAAGGCGGACAGGTATCCGGTAAGCGGCAGGGTCGGAACAGGAGAGCGCACGAGGGAGCTTCCAGG
GGGAAACGCCTGGTATCTTTATAGTCCTGTCGGGTTTCGCCACCTCTGACTTGAGCGTCGATTTTTGTGA
TGCTCGTCAGGGGGGCGGAGCCTATGGAAAAACGCCAGCAACGCGGCCTTTTTACGGTTCCTGGCCTTTT
GCTGGCCTTTTGCTCACATGTTCTTTCCTGCGTTATCCCCTGATTCTGTGGATAACCGTATTACCGCCTT
TGAGTGAGCTGATACCGCTCGCCGCAGCCGAACGACCGAGCGCAGCGAGTCAGTGAGCGAGGAAGCACGC
GTCAAAAAACCCCTCAAGACCCGTTTAGAGGCCCCAAGGGGTTATGCTAGGCGCGCCGGATCCTAATACG
ACTCACTATAGGGAGATTTAGGTGACACTATAGAAGTGACCTTGGTAAACCTGGAATCGCTCATCGGGAT
CTCAAAAGTCGCAACATTCTTGTTAAATCTTGTGGAGAATGTTGTATTGGAGATTTGGGATTGGCTGTTC
GACTTATTGAGGATTGTTCCACTTTGGATTTAAATAATGTTGGTACAAGGCGATACATGGCACCTGAGAT
AATTTTGGATAAAATTGTTCAACCTGACATGATTTACAACGGTGGCCTTGAAGCATTTAAAAAGGCCGAC
ATATACAGTTATAGTTTGGTCATTTGGGAAATTTTACGGCGTTGTGAATGTTCTTCTCTGAATATCAGCG
CATCTGCATATGAGATGCCATATCAAAATTTGGTTAGCAATGATCCAAGCATTGAAGAAATGAAGTCGAT
TATTTGTGACAGAAAAATTCGTCCTCCAATTAATTCTAGCTGGGATAATTTAAATCCACTGAAAGATATT
TCGAAATCTGTTCGTGAATCTTGGTTTGAAGAGCCAGCAAGGTCTCCCTTTAGTGAGGGTTAATTCTCCC
TATAGTGAGTCGTATTAGGATCCGGCGCGCCTAGCATAACCCCTTGGGGCCTCTAAACGGGTCTTGAGGG
GTTTTTTGACGCGTCGATTTCGGCCTATTGGTTAAAAAATGAGCTGATTTAACAAAAATTTAACGCGAAT
TTTAACAAAATTCAGGGCGCAAGGGCTGCTAAAGGAAGCGGAACACGTAGAAAGCCAGTCCGCAGAAACG
GTGCTGACCCCGGATGAATGTCAGCTACTGGGCTATCTGGACAAGGGAAAACGCAAGCGCAAAGAGAAAG
CAGGTAGCTTGCAGTGGGCTTACATGGCGATAGCTAGACTGGGCGGTTTTATGGACAGCAAGCGAACCGG
AATTGCCAGCTGGGGCGCCCTCTGGTAAGGTTGGGAAGCCCTGCAAAGTAAACTGGATGGCTTTCTTGCC
GCCAATGATCTGATGGCGCAGGGGATCAAGATCTGATCAAGAGACAGGATGAGGATCGTTTCGCATGATT
GAACAAGATGGATTGCACGCAGGTTCTCCGGCCGCTTGGGTGGAGAGGCTATTCGGCTATGACTGGGCAC
AACAGACAATCGGCTGCTCTGATGCCGCCGTGTTCCGGCTGTCAGCGCAGGGGCGCCCGGTTCTTTTTGT
CAAGACCGACCTGTCCGGTGCCCTGAATGAACTGCAGGACGAGGCAGCGCGGCTATCGTGGCTGGCCACG
ACGGGCGTTCCTTGCGCAGCTGTGCTCGACGTTGTCACTGAAGCGGGAAGGGACTGGCTGCTATTGGGCG
AAGTGCCGGGGCAGGATCTCCTGTCATCCCACCTTGCTCCTGCCGAGAAAGTATCCATCATGGCTGATGC
AATGCGGCGGCTGCATACGCTTGATCCGGCTACCTGCCCATTCGACCACCAAGCGAAACATCGCATCGAG
CGAGCACGTACTCGGATGGAAGCCGGTCTTGTCGATCAGGATGATCTGGACGAAGAGCATCAGGGGCTCG
CGCCAGCCGAACTGTTCGCCAGGCTCAAGGCGCGCATGCCCGACGGCGAGGATCTCGTCGTGACCCATGG
CGATGCCTGCTTGCCGAATATCATGGTGGAAAATGGCCGCTTTTCTGGATTCATCGACTGTGGCCGGCTG
GGTGTGGCGGACCGCTATCAGGACATAGCGTTGGCTACCCGTGATATTGCTGAAGAGCTTGGCGGCGAAT
GGGCTGACCGCTTCCTCGTGCTTTACGGTATCGCCGCTCCCGATTCGCAGCGCATCGCCTTCTATCGCCT
TCTTGACGAGTTCTTCTGAATTGAAAAAGGAAGAGTATGAGTATTCAACATTTCCGTGTCGCCCTTATTC
CCTTTTTTGCGGCATTTTGCCTTCCTGTTTTTGCTCACCCAGAAACGCTGGTGAAAGTAAAAGATGCTGA
AGATCAGTTGGGTGCACGAGTGGGTTACATCGAACTGGATCTCAACAGCGGTAAGATCCTTGAGAGTTTT
CGCCCCGAAGAACGTTTTCCAATGATGAGCACTTTTAAAGTTCTGCTATGTGGCGCGGTATTATCCCGTA
TTGACGCCGGGCAAGAGCAACTCGGTCGCCGCATACACTATTCTCAGAATGACTTGGTTGAGTACTCACC
AGTCACAGAAAAGCATCTTACGGATGGCATGACAGTAAGAGAATTATGCAGTGCTGCCATAACCATGAGT
GATAACACTGCGGCCAACTTACTTCTGACAACGATCGGAGGACCGAAGGAGCTAACCGCTTTTTTGCACA
ACATGGGGGATCATGTAACTCGCCTTGATCGTTGGGAACCGGAGCTGAATGAAGCCATACCAAACGACGA
GCGTGACACCACGATGCCTGTAGCAATGGCAACAACGTTGCGCAAACTATTAACTGGCGAACTACTTACT
CTAGCTTCCCGGCAACAATTAATAGACTGGATGGAGGCGGATAAAGTTGCAGGACCACTTCTGCGCTCGG
CCCTTCCGGCTGGCTGGTTTATTGCTGATAAATCTGGAGCCGGTGAGCGTGGGTCTCGCGGTATCATTGC
AGCACTGGGGCCAGATGGTAAGCCCTCCCGTATCGTAGTTATCTACACGACGGGGAGCCAGGCAACTATG
GATGAACGAAATAGACAGATCGCTGAGATAGGTGCCTCACTGATTAAGCATTGGTAACTGTCAGACCAAG
TTTACTCATATATACTTTAGATTGATTTAAAACTTCATTTTTAATTTAAAAGGATCTAGGTGAAGATCCT
TTTTGATAATCTCATGACCAAAATCCCTTAACGTGAGTTTTCGTTCCACTGAGCGTCAGACCCCGTAGAA
AAGATCAAAGGATCTT
